>Addgene plasmid #144650 | TFORF3174 | addgene full sequence | sequence record 348633 | Addgene NGS Result
GGCTCCGGTGCCCGTCAGTGGGCAGAGCGCACATCGCCCACAGTCCCCGAGAAGTTGGGGGGAGGGGTCG
GCAATTGAACCGGTGCCTAGAGAAGGTGGCGCGGGGTAAACTGGGAAAGTGATGTCGTGTACTGGCTCCG
CCTTTTTCCCGAGGGTGGGGGAGAACCGTATATAAGTGCAGTAGTCGCCGTGAACGTTCTTTTTCGCAAC
GGGTTTGCCGCCAGAACACAGGTAAGTGCCGTGTGTGGTTCCCGCGGGCCTGGCCTCTTTACGGGTTATG
GCCCTTGCGTGCCTTGAATTACTTCCACCTGGCTGCAGTACGTGATTCTTGATCCCGAGCTTCGGGTTGG
AAGTGGGTGGGAGAGTTCGAGGCCTTGCGCTTAAGGAGCCCCTTCGCCTCGTGCTTGAGTTGAGGCCTGG
CCTGGGCGCTGGGGCCGCCGCGTGCGAATCTGGTGGCACCTTCGCGCCTGTCTCGCTGCTTTCGATAAGT
CTCTAGCCATTTAAAATTTTTGATGACCTGCTGCGACGCTTTTTTTCTGGCAAGATAGTCTTGTAAATGC
GGGCCAAGATCTGCACACTGGTATTTCGGTTTTTGGGGCCGCGGGCGGCGACGGGGCCCGTGCGTCCCAG
CGCACATGTTCGGCGAGGCGGGGCCTGCGAGCGCGGCCACCGAGAATCGGACGGGGGTAGTCTCAAGCTG
GCCGGCCTGCTCTGGTGCCTGGCCTCGCGCCGCCGTGTATCGCCCCGCCCTGGGCGGCAAGGCTGGCCCG
GTCGGCACCAGTTGCGTGAGCGGAAAGATGGCCGCTTCCCGGCCCTGCTGCAGGGAGCTCAAAATGGAGG
ACGCGGCGCTCGGGAGAGCGGGCGGGTGAGTCACCCACACAAAGGAAAAGGGCCTTTCCGTCCTCAGCCG
TCGCTTCATGTGACTCCACGGAGTACCGGGCGCCGTCCAGGCACCTCGATTAGTTCTCGAGCTTTTGGAG
TACGTCGTCTTTAGGTTGGGGGGAGGGGTTTTATGCGATGGAGTTTCCCCACACTGAGTGGGTGGAGACT
GAAGTTAGGCCAGCTTGGCACTTGATGTAATTCTCCTTGGAATTTGCCCTTTTTGAGTTTGGATCTTGGT
TCATTCTCAAGCCTCAGACAGTGGTTCAAAGTTTTTTTCTTCCATTTCAGGTGTCGTGAGGCTAGCATCG
ATTGATCAACAAGTTTGTACAAAAAAGTTGGCATGGCTAAGGAGAACAGGGGGGATGATGGGGCCACCGA
GAGGCCGAAGAAGGCCAAGGAGGAGCGGCGCATGGACCAGATGATGCCAGGAAAGACCAAAGCAGATGCT
GCTGACCCAGCACCACTTCCCAGCCAGGAGCCCCCCAGGAACAGCACAGAACAGCAGGGCCTGGCCTCTG
GGTCTTCTGTGTCCTTTGTGGGTGCCAGCGGCTGTCCTGAGGCCTACAAGCGGCTCCTATCCAGCTTCTA
CTGCAAGGGGACACACGGCATCATGTCACCACTGGCCAAAAAGAAGCTCCTGGCCCAGGTGAGCAAGGTG
GAGGCCTTGCAGTGCCAGGAGGAGGGCTGCCGCCATGGGGCAGAGCCCCAGGCGTCCCCAGCTGTTCACC
TCCCAGAGAGTCCCCAGAGCCCCAAAGGGCTGACTGAGAACTCCAGGCACCGGCTGACCCCTCAGGAGGG
ATTGCAGGCCCCAGGTGGCAGCCTCAGAGAGGAGGCGCAGGCAGGCCCCTGCCCGGCAGCCCCCATCTTC
AAGGGCTGCTTCTACACCCACCCCACCGAGGTGCTGAAGCCTGTCAGCCAGCACCCCAGGGACTTCTTCT
CTAGACTTAAAGATGGGGTGCTATTGGGGCCTCCTGGCAAAGAGGGGCTGTCAGTGAAAGAGCCCCAGCT
GGTGTGGGGCGGAGACGCTAACCGCCCTTCTGCGTTCCATAAAGGTGGCTCCAGAAAGGGCATCCTCTAC
CCCAAGCCCAAAGCCTGCTGGGTGTCCCCCATGGCCAAGGTCCCAGCCGAGAGCCCCACGCTCCCGCCCA
CCTTCCCCAGTAGCCCAGGCCTGGGCAGCAAGCGCAGCCTGGAGGAAGAGGGTGCTGCCCACAGTGGGAA
GAGACTGCGGGCCGTGTCTCCCTTTCTTAAGGAGGCGGATGCCAAGAAGTGTGGGGCCAAACCTGCAGGG
TCCGGCCTGGTCTCCTGCCTTCTGGGCCCAGCCCTGGGGCCTGTGCCCCCAGAGGCCTACAGGGGCACCA
TGCTGCACTGCCCGCTGAACTTCACTGGCACCCCGGGCCCCTTGAAGGGCCAGGCTGCACTCCCCTTCAG
CCCCCTGGTCATCCCGGCCTTCCCGGCCCACTTCCTGGCCACCGCAGGCCCCTCGCCCATGGCCGCTGGC
CTGATGCACTTCCCCCCAACGTCCTTCGACAGTGCCCTCCGCCACAGACTTTGCCCGGCCTCATCTGCCT
GGCACGCACCACCAGTCACAACCTATGCAGCGCCCCACTTCTTCCACCTCAACACCAAGCTGTACCCAAC
TTTCTTGTACAAAGTGGTTGATATCGGTAAGCCTATCCCTAACCCTCTCCTCGGTCTCGATTCTACGTAG
TAATGAACTAGTCCGTAACTTGAAAGTATTTCGATTTCTTGGCTTTATATATCTTGTGGAAAGGACGACT
GAGTTACGATAAGTAAGCACACACGCGTTAAGTCGACAATCAACCTCTGGATTACAAAATTTGTGAAAGA
TTGACTGGTATTCTTAACTATGTTGCTCCTTTTACGCTATGTGGATACGCTGCTTTAATGCCTTTGTATC
ATGCTATTGCTTCCCGTATGGCTTTCATTTTCTCCTCCTTGTATAAATCCTGGTTGCTGTCTCTTTATGA
GGAGTTGTGGCCCGTTGTCAGGCAACGTGGCGTGGTGTGCACTGTGTTTGCTGACGCAACCCCCACTGGT
TGGGGCATTGCCACCACCTGTCAGCTCCTTTCCGGGACTTTCGCTTTCCCCCTCCCTATTGCCACGGCGG
AACTCATCGCCGCCTGCCTTGCCCGCTGCTGGACAGGGGCTCGGCTGTTGGGCACTGACAATTCCGTGGT
GTTGTCGGGGAAATCATCGTCCTTTCCTTGGCTGCTCGCCTGTGTTGCCACCTGGATTCTGCGCGGGACG
TCCTTCTGCTACGTCCCTTCGGCCCTCAATCCAGCGGACCTTCCTTCCCGCGGCCTGCTGCCGGCTCTGC
GGCCTCTTCCGCGTCTTCGCCTTCGCCCTCAGACGAGTCGGATCTCCCTTTGGGCCGCCTCCCCGCGTCG
ACTTTAAGACCAATGACTTACAAGGCAGCTGTAGATCTTAGCCACTTTTTAAAAGAAAAGGGGGGACTGG
AAGGGCTAATTCACTCCCAACGAAGACAAGATCTGCTTTTTGCTTGTACTGGGTCTCTCTGGTTAGACCA
GATCTGAGCCTGGGAGCTCTCTGGCTAACTAGGGAACCCACTGCTTAAGCCTCAATAAAGCTTGCCTTGA
GTGCTTCAAGTAGTGTGTGCCCGTCTGTTGTGTGACTCTGGTAACTAGAGATCCCTCAGACCCTTTTAGT
CAGTGTGGAAAATCTCTAGCAGTACGTATAGTAGTTCATGTCATCTTATTATTCAGTATTTATAACTTGC
AAAGAAATGAATATCAGAGAGTGAGAGGAACTTGTTTATTGCAGCTTATAATGGTTACAAATAAAGCAAT
AGCATCACAAATTTCACAAATAAAGCATTTTTTTCACTGCATTCTAGTTGTGGTTTGTCCAAACTCATCA
ATGTATCTTATCATGTCTGGCTCTAGCTATCCCGCCCCTAACTCCGCCCATCCCGCCCCTAACTCCGCCC
AGTTCCGCCCATTCTCCGCCCCATGGCTGACTAATTTTTTTTATTTATGCAGAGGCCGAGGCCGCCTCGG
CCTCTGAGCTATTCCAGAAGTAGTGAGGAGGCTTTTTTGGAGGCCTAGGGACGTACCCAATTCGCCCTAT
AGTGAGTCGTATTACGCGCGCTCACTGGCCGTCGTTTTACAACGTCGTGACTGGGAAAACCCTGGCGTTA
CCCAACTTAATCGCCTTGCAGCACATCCCCCTTTCGCCAGCTGGCGTAATAGCGAAGAGGCCCGCACCGA
TCGCCCTTCCCAACAGTTGCGCAGCCTGAATGGCGAATGGG
[124 nt withheld, positions 4172-4295]
C
[91 nt withheld, positions 4297-4387]
A
[49 nt withheld, positions 4389-4437]
CCTTTGACGTTGGAGTCCACGTTCTTT
[37 nt withheld, positions 4465-4501]
ACCCTATCTCGGTCTATTCTTTTGATTTATAAGGGATTTTGCCGATTTCGGCCTATTGGTTAAAAAATGA
GCTGATTTAACAAAAATTTAACGCGAATTTTAACAAAATATTAACGCTTACAATTTAGGTGGCACTTTTC
GGGGAAATGTGCGCGGAACCCCTATTTGTTTATTTTTCTAAATACATTCAAATATGTATCCGCTCATGAG
ACAATAACCCTGATAAATGCTTCAATAATATTGAAAAAGGAAGAGTATGAGTATTCAACATTTCCGTGTC
GCCCTTATTCCCTTTTTTGCGGCATTTTGCCTTCCTGTTTTTGCTCACCCAGAAACGCTGGTGAAAGTAA
AAGATGCTGAAGATCAGTTGGGTGCACGAGTGGGTTACATCGAACTGGATCTCAACAGCGGTAAGATCCT
TGAGAGTTTTCGCCCCGAAGAACGTTTTCCAATGATGAGCACTTTTAAAGTTCTGCTATGTGGCGCGGTA
TTATCCCGTATTGACGCCGGGCAAGAGCAACTCGGTCGCCGCATACACTATTCTCAGAATGACTTGGTTG
AGTACTCACCAGTCACAGAAAAGCATCTTACGGATGGCATGACAGTAAGAGAATTATGCAGTGCTGCCAT
AACCATGAGTGATAACACTGCGGCCAACTTACTTCTGACAACGATCGGAGGACCGAAGGAGCTAACCGCT
TTTTTGCACAACATGGGGGATCATGTAACTCGCCTTGATCGTTGGGAACCGGAGCTGAATGAAGCCATAC
CAAACGACGAGCGTGACACCACGATGCCTGTAGCAATGGCAACAACGTTGCGCAAACTATTAACTGGCGA
ACTACTTACTCTAGCTTCCCGGCAACAATTAATAGACTGGATGGAGGCGGATAAAGTTGCAGGACCACTT
CTGCGCTCGGCCCTTCCGGCTGGCTGGTTTATTGCTGATAAATCTGGAGCCGGTGAGCGTGGGTCTCGCG
GTATCATTGCAGCACTGGGGCCAGATGGTAAGCCCTCCCGTATCGTAGTTATCTACACGACGGGGAGTCA
GGCAACTATGGATGAACGAAATAGACAGATCGCTGAGATAGGTGCCTCACTGATTAAGCATTGGTAACTG
TCAGACCAAGTTTACTCATATATACTTTAGATTGATTTAAAACTTCATTTTTAATTTAAAAGGATCTAGG
TGAAGATCCTTTTTGATAATCTCATGACCAAAATCCCTTAACGTGAGTTTTCGTTCCACTGAGCGTCAGA
CCCCGTAGAAAAGATCAAAGGATCTTCTTGAGATCCTTTTTTTCTGCGCGTAATCTGCTGCTTGCAAACA
AAAAAACCACCGCTACCAGCGGTGGTTTGTTTGCCGGATCAAGAGCTACCAACTCTTTTTCCGAAGGTAA
CTGGCTTCAGCAGAGCGCAGATACCAAATACTGTTCTTCTAGTGTAGCCGTAGTTAGGCCACCACTTCAA
GAACTCTGTAGCACCGCCTACATACCTCGCTCTGCTAATCCTGTTACCAGTGGCTGCTGCCAGTGGCGAT
AAGTCGTGTCTTACCGGGTTGGACTCAAGACGATAGTTACCGGATAAGGCGCAGCGGTCGGGCTGAACGG
GGGGTTCGTGCACACAGCCCAGCTTGGAGCGAACGACCTACACCGAACTGAGATACCTACAGCGTGAGCT
ATGAGAAAGCGCCACGCTTCCCGAAGGGAGAAAGGCGGACAGGTATCCGGTAAGCGGCAGGGTCGGAACA
GGAGAGCGCACGAGGGAGCTTCCAGGGGGAAACGCCTGGTATCTTTATAGTCCTGTCGGGTTTCGCCACC
TCTGACTTGAGCGTCGATTTTTGTGATGCTCGTCAGGGGGGCGGAGCCTATGGAAAAACGCCAGCAACGC
GGCCTTTTTACGGTTCCTGGCCTTTTGCTGGCCTTTTGCTCACATGTTCTTTCCTGCGTTATCCCCTGAT
TCTGTGGATAACCGTATTACCGCCTTTGAGTGAGCTGATACCGCTCGCCGCAGCCGAACGACCGAGCGCA
GCGAGTCAGTGAGCGAGGAAGCGGAAGAGCGCCCAATACGCAAACCGCCTCTCCCCGCGCGTTGGCCGAT
TCATTAATGCAGCTGGCACGACAGGTTTCCCGACTGGAAAGCGGGCAGTGAGCGCAACGCAATTAATGTG
AGTTAGCTCACTCATTAGGCACCCCAGGCTTTACACTTTATGCTTCCGGCTCGTATGTTGTGTGGAATTG
TGAGCGGATAACAATTTCACACAGGAAACAGCTATGACCATGATTACGCCAAGCGCGCAATTAACCCTCA
CTAAAGGGAACAAAAGCTGGAGCTGCAAGCTTAATGTAGTCTTATGCAATACTCTTGTAGTCTTGCAACA
TGGTAACGATGAGTTAGCAACATGCCTTACAAGGAGAGAAAAAGCACCGTGCATGCCGATTGGTGGAAGT
AAGGTGGTACGATCGTGCCTTATTAGGAAGGCAACAGACGGGTCTGACATGGATTGGACGAACCACTGAA
TTGCCGCATTGCAGAGATATTGTATTTAAGTGCCTAGCTCGATACATAAACGGGTCTCTCTGGTTAGACC
AGATCTGAGCCTGGGAGCTCTCTGGCTAACTAGGGAACCCACTGCTTAAGCCTCAATAAAGCTTGCCTTG
AGTGCTTCAAGTAGTGTGTGCCCGTCTGTTGTGTGACTCTGGTAACTAGAGATCCCTCAGACCCTTTTAG
TCAGTGTGGAAAATCTCTAGCAGTGGCGCCCGAACAGGGACTTGAAAGCGAAAGGGAAACCAGAGGAGCT
CTCTCGACGCAGGACTCGGCTTGCTGAAGCGCGCACGGCAAGAGGCGAGGGGCGGCGACTGGTGAGTACG
CCAAAAATTTTGACTAGCGGAGGCTAGAAGGAGAGAGATGGGTGCGAGAGCGTCAGTATTAAGCGGGGGA
GAATTAGATCGCGATGGGAAAAAATTCGGTTAAGGCCAGGGGGAAAGAAAAAATATAAATTAAAACATAT
AGTATGGGCAAGCAGGGAGCTAGAACGATTCGCAGTTAATCCTGGCCTGTTAGAAACATCAGAAGGCTGT
AGACAAATACTGGGACAGCTACAACCATCCCTTCAGACAGGATCAGAAGAACTTAGATCATTATATAATA
CAGTAGCAACCCTCTATTGTGTGCATCAAAGGATAGAGATAAAAGACACCAAGGAAGCTTTAGACAAGAT
AGAGGAAGAGCAAAACAAAAGTAAGACCACCGCACAGCAAGCGGCCGCTGATCTTCAGACCTGGAGGAGG
AGATATGAGGGACAATTGGAGAAGTGAATTATATAAATATAAAGTAGTAAAAATTGAACCATTAGGAGTA
GCACCCACCAAGGCAAAGAGAAGAGTGGTGCAGAGAGAAAAAAGAGCAGTGGGAATAGGAGCTTTGTTCC
TTGGGTTCTTGGGAGCAGCAGGAAGCACTATGGGCGCAGCGTCAATGACGCTGACGGTACAGGCCAGACA
ATTATTGTCTGGTATAGTGCAGCAGCAGAACAATTTGCTGAGGGCTATTGAGGCGCAACAGCATCTGTTG
CAACTCACAGTCTGGGGCATCAAGCAGCTCCAGGCAAGAATCCTGGCTGTGGAAAGATACCTAAAGGATC
AACAGCTCCTGGGGATTTGGGGTTGCTCTGGAAAACTCATTTGCACCACTGCTGTGCCTTGGAATGCTAG
TTGGAGTAATAAATCTCTGGAACAGATTTGGAATCACACGACCTGGATGGAGTGGGACAGAGAAATTAAC
AATTACACAAGCTTAATACACTCCTTAATTGAAGAATCGCAAAACCAGCAAGAAAAGAATGAACAAGAAT
TATTGGAATTAGATAAATGGGCAAGTTTGTGGAATTGGTTTAACATAACAAATTGGCTGTGGTATATAAA
ATTATTCATAATGATAGTAGGAGGCTTGGTAGGTTTAAGAATAGTTTTTGCTGTACTTTCTATAGTGAAT
AGAGTTAGGCAGGGATATTCACCATTATCGTTTCAGACCCACCTCCCAACCCCGAGGGGACCCATGCATT
GCATCTCAATTAGTCAGCAACCAGGTGTGGAAAGTCCCCAGGCTCCCCAGCAGGCAGAAGTATGCAAAGC
ATGCGTCTCAATTAGTCAGCAACCATAGTCCCGCCCCTAACTCCGCCCATCCCGCCCCTAACTCCGCCCA
GTTCCGCCCATTCTCCGCCCCATGGCTGACTAATTTTTTTTATTTATGCAGAGGCCGAGGCCGCCTCGGC
CTCTGAGCTATTCCAGAAGTAGTGAGGAGGCTTTTTTGGAGGCCTAGGCTTTTGCAAAAAGCTTTCTAGA
GGTACCACCGGAGCTTACCATGACCGAGTACAAGCCCACGGTGCGCCTCGCCACCCGCGACGACGTCCCC
AGGGCCGTACGCACCCTCGCCGCCGCGTTCGCCGACTACCCCGCCACGCGCCACACCGTCGATCCGGACC
GCCACATCGAGCGGGTCACCGAGCTGCAAGAACTCTTCCTCACGCGCGTCGGGCTCGACATCGGCAAGGT
GTGGGTCGCGGACGACGGCGCCGCCGTGGCGGTCTGGACCACGCCGGAGAGCGTCGAAGCGGGGGCGGTG
TTCGCCGAGATCGGCCCGCGCATGGCCGAGTTGAGCGGTTCCCGGCTGGCCGCGCAGCAACAGATGGAAG
GCCTCCTGGCGCCGCACCGGCCCAAGGAGCCCGCGTGGTTCCTGGCCACCGTCGGCGTCTCGCCCGACCA
CCAGGGCAAGGGTCTGGGCAGCGCCGTCGTGCTCCCCGGAGTGGAGGCGGCCGAGCGCGCCGGGGTGCCC
GCCTTCCTGGAGACCTCCGCGCCCCGCAACCTCCCCTTCTACGAGCGGCTCGGCTTCACCGTCACCGCCG
ACGTCGAGGTGCCCGAAGGACCGCGCACCTGGTGCATGACCCGCAAGCCCGGTGCCAGTTAACGAATTCT
AGATCTTGAGACAAATGGCAGTATTCATCCACAATTTTAAAAGAAAAGGGGGGATTGGGGGGTACAGTGC
AGGGGAAAGAATAGTAGACATAATAGCAACAGACATACAAACTAAAGAATTACAAAAACAAATTACAAAA
ATTCAAAATTTTCGGGTTTATTACAGGGACAGCAGAGATCCACTTTGGCGCCGGCTCGAGGCCTGCAGGT
GCAAAGATGGATAAAGTTTTAAACAGAGAGGAATCTTTGCAGCTAATGGACCTTCTAGGTCTTGAAAGGA
GTGGGAATT
Features (pLannotate 1.2.2; 33 found; start..end, strand, type, name):
      1..1179    +  promoter       EF-1α promoter: strong constitutive promoter for human elongation factor EF-1α
   1211..2512    +  CDS            ARID5A (fragment): ARI5A_HUMAN - Also known as MRF1. Experimental evidence at protein level: Swiss-Prot protein existence level 1. Binds to AT-rich stretches in the modulator region upstream of the human cytomegalovirus major intermediate early gene enhancer. May act as repressor and down-regulate enhancer-dependent gene expressison (PubMed:8649988). May positively regulate chondrocyte- specific transcription such as of COL2A1 in collaboration with SOX9 and positively regulate histone H3 acetylation at chondrocyte-specific genes. May stimulate early-stage chondrocyte differentiation and inhibit later stage diffe
   2514..2538    -  protein_bind   attB2: mutant version of attB; recombination site for the Gateway® BP reaction BP Clonase™
   2546..2587    +  CDS            V5 tag: epitope tag from simian virus 5
   2603..2656    +  promoter       U6 promoter (fragment): RNA polymerase III promoter for human U6 snRNA
   2698..3286    +  misc_feature   WPRE: woodchuck hepatitis virus posttranscriptional regulatory element
   3337..3356    +  misc_feature   cPPT/CTS (fragment): central polypurine tract and central termination sequence of HIV-1
   3358..3591    +  LTR            3' LTR (ΔU3): self-inactivating 3' long terminal repeat (LTR) from HIV-1
   3669..3790    +  polyA_signal   SV40 poly(A) signal: SV40 polyadenylation signal
   3830..3965    +  rep_origin     SV40 ori: SV40 origin of replication
   3986..4004    -  promoter       T7 promoter: promoter for bacteriophage T7 RNA polymerase
   4012..4167    +  CDS            lacZα (fragment): LacZα fragment of β-galactosidase; lacZ fragment
   4172..4600    +  rep_origin     f1 ori (sequence partly withheld): f1 bacteriophage origin of replication; arrow indicates direction of (+) strand synthesis
   4653..4757    +  promoter       AmpR promoter: bla
   4758..5618    +  CDS            AmpR: β-lactamase; bla; confers resistance to ampicillin, carbenicillin, and related antibiotics
   5789..6377    +  rep_origin     ori: high-copy-number ColE1/pMB1/pBR322/pUC origin of replication
   6560..6652    +  CDS            lacI (fragment): lac repressor; lacI; The lac repressor binds to the lac operator to inhibit transcription in E. coli. This inhibition can be relieved by adding lactose or isopropyl-β-D-thiogalactopyranoside (IPTG).
   6665..6686    +  protein_bind   CAP binding site: CAP binding activates transcription in the presence of cAMP. E. coli catabolite activator protein
   6701..6731    +  promoter       lac promoter: promoter for the E. coli lac operon
   6739..6755    +  protein_bind   lac operator: The lac repressor binds to the lac operator to inhibit transcription in E. coli. This inhibition can be relieved by adding lactose or isopropyl-β-D-thiogalactopyranoside (IPTG). lac repressor encoded by lacI
   6800..6818    +  promoter       T3 promoter: promoter for bacteriophage T3 RNA polymerase
   6846..7072    +  promoter       RSV promoter: Rous sarcoma virus enhancer/promoter
   7073..7253    +  LTR            5' LTR (truncated): truncated 5' long terminal repeat (LTR) from HIV-1
   7300..7425    +  misc_feature   HIV-1 Ψ: packaging signal of human immunodeficiency virus type 1
   7409..7772    +  CDS            HIV-1 gag (fragment): gag protein from human immunodeficiency virus 1; gag
   7918..8151    +  misc_feature   RRE: The Rev response element (RRE) of HIV-1 allows for Rev-dependent mRNA export from the nucleus to the cytoplasm.
   8528..8554    +  CDS            Rev (fragment): human immunodeficiency virus 1 (HIV-1) Rev protein; rev; enhances nuclear export of unspliced and incompletely spliced viral mRNAs
   8561..8584    +  promoter       SV40 promoter (fragment): SV40 early promoter
   8585..8656    +  promoter       SV40 promoter (fragment): SV40 enhancer and early promoter
   8680..8815    +  rep_origin     SV40 ori: SV40 origin of replication
   8861..9457    +  CDS            PuroR (fragment): puromycin N-acetyltransferase; pac from Streptomyces; confers resistance to puromycin
   9506..9623    +  misc_feature   cPPT/CTS: central polypurine tract and central termination sequence of HIV-1
   9688..9754    +  CDS            small t antigen (fragment): SV40 (simian virus 40) small t antigen
