[The description below was written by a language model from this plasmid's Addgene catalogue record and pLannotate feature annotations shown in this document.]
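Description:
TFORF3174 is a lentiviral mammalian expression plasmid built on the pLX_TRC317 backbone and carrying the human transcription factor ARID5A (also called MRF1) as an open reading frame introduced by Gateway cloning. It belongs to a barcoded transcription factor ORF collection in which each construct carries a unique 24-bp barcode, so that the overexpressed factor can be identified by sequencing in pooled screens. The feature table does not annotate the barcode itself. In bacteria the plasmid replicates from a high-copy ColE1/pUC-type origin and is selected with ampicillin through the β-lactamase gene. An f1 origin and lac/T7/T3 remnants from the cloning backbone are also present. The depositor notes that the plasmid can recombine, as is common for LTR-containing vectors.

The viral genome has a third-generation, self-inactivating layout. An RSV promoter drives a truncated HIV-1 5' LTR, followed by the Ψ packaging signal with a gag fragment, the Rev response element, and a ΔU3 3' LTR, with an SV40 polyadenylation signal downstream. Between the LTRs, SV40 early promoter sequences drive puromycin N-acetyltransferase for selection of transduced cells. This is followed by a cPPT/CTS element, which aids nuclear import of the viral genome. The EF-1α promoter then drives constitutive expression of ARID5A, which runs through an attB2 site into a C-terminal V5 epitope tag for detection. A WPRE downstream enhances transcript stability and expression. The short U6 promoter fragment annotated after the V5 tag is too small to be functional, and the record does not state its role. The construct is intended for ARID5A overexpression, individually or in pooled differentiation screens.
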