Addgene plasmid #144650: TFORF3174
Purpose: Lentiviral vector for overexpressing transcription factor ORFs with unique 24-bp barcodes. Barcodes facilitate identification of transcription factors in pooled screens.
Depositing lab: Feng Zhang. Depositing organization: Broad Institute. Publication: A transcription factor atlas of directed differentiation. Joung J, Ma S, Tay T, Geiger-Schuller KR, Kirchgatterer PC, Verdine VK, Guo B, Arias-Garcia MA, Allen WE, Singh A, Kuksenko O, Abudayyeh OO, Gootenberg JS, Fu Z, Macrae RK, Buenrostro JD, Regev A, Zhang F. Cell. 2023 Jan 5;186(1):209-229.e26. doi: 10.1016/j.cell.2022.11.026. PubMed 36608654.
Backbone
  Vector backbone: pLX_TRC317
  Backbone manufacturer: Broad Institute Genetic Perturbation Platform
  Backbone size w/o insert (bp): 8264
  Vector type: Mammalian Expression, Lentiviral
  Selectable markers: Puromycin
Growth in bacteria
  Bacterial resistance: Ampicillin, 100 μg/mL
  Growth temperature: 37°C
  Growth strain: NEB Stable
  Copy number: High Copy
Gene/Insert
  Gene/Insert name: ARID5A
  Species: H. sapiens (human)
  Insert size (bp): 1496
  Entrez Gene: ARID5A (a.k.a. MRF-1, MRF1, RP11-363D14)
  Promoter: EF1a
  Tag / fusion protein: V5 (C terminal on insert)
  Cloning method: Gateway Cloning
  Sequencing primers: 5′ GGGTGGAGACTGAAGTTAGGCCAG; 3′ CACATAGCGTAAAAGGAGCAACATAG
Resource information
  A portion of this plasmid was derived from a plasmid made by: Broad Institute Genetic Perturbation Platform
Terms and licenses: Academic/Nonprofit Terms; Industry Terms: Not Available to Industry
Depositor comments: NM_001319094.1 Please test multiple small colonies in case of plasmid recombination. To make this collection available in a timely manner, a portion of this collection was not fully sequenced by Addgene. If an Addgene verified full plasmid sequence is not available, please contact us prior to placing an order to request the full sequence.
How to cite: TFORF3174 was a gift from Feng Zhang (Addgene plasmid # 144650 ; http://n2t.net/addgene:144650 ; RRID:Addgene_144650)
