>Addgene plasmid #144650 | TFORF3174 | depositor partial sequence | sequence record 286065 | Insert
ATCGATTGATCAACAAGTTTGTACAAAAAAGTTGGCATGGCTAAGGAGAACAGGGGGGATGATGGGGCCA
CCGAGAGGCCGAAGAAGGCCAAGGAGGAGCGGCGCATGGACCAGATGATGCCAGGAAAGACCAAAGCAGA
TGCTGCTGACCCAGCACCACTTCCCAGCCAGGAGCCCCCCAGGAACAGCACAGAACAGCAGGGCCTGGCC
TCTGGGTCTTCTGTGTCCTTTGTGGGTGCCAGCGGCTGTCCTGAGGCCTACAAGCGGCTCCTATCCAGCT
TCTACTGCAAGGGGACACACGGCATCATGTCACCACTGGCCAAAAAGAAGCTCCTGGCCCAGGTGAGCAA
GGTGGAGGCCTTGCAGTGCCAGGAGGAGGGCTGCCGCCATGGGGCAGAGCCCCAGGCGTCCCCAGCTGTT
CACCTCCCAGAGAGTCCCCAGAGCCCCAAAGGGCTGACTGAGAACTCCAGGCACCGGCTGACCCCTCAGG
AGGGATTGCAGGCCCCAGGTGGCAGCCTCAGAGAGGAGGCGCAGGCAGGCCCCTGCCCGGCAGCCCCCAT
CTTCAAGGGCTGCTTCTACACCCACCCCACCGAGGTGCTGAAGCCTGTCAGCCAGCACCCCAGGGACTTC
TTCTCTAGACTTAAAGATGGGGTGCTATTGGGGCCTCCTGGCAAAGAGGGGCTGTCAGTGAAAGAGCCCC
AGCTGGTGTGGGGCGGAGACGCTAACCGCCCTTCTGCGTTCCATAAAGGTGGCTCCAGAAAGGGCATCCT
CTACCCCAAGCCCAAAGCCTGCTGGGTGTCCCCCATGGCCAAGGTCCCAGCCGAGAGCCCCACGCTCCCG
CCCACCTTCCCCAGTAGCCCAGGCCTGGGCAGCAAGCGCAGCCTGGAGGAAGAGGGTGCTGCCCACAGTG
GGAAGAGACTGCGGGCCGTGTCTCCCTTTCTTAAGGAGGCGGATGCCAAGAAGTGTGGGGCCAAACCTGC
AGGGTCCGGCCTGGTCTCCTGCCTTCTGGGCCCAGCCCTGGGGCCTGTGCCCCCAGAGGCCTACAGGGGC
ACCATGCTGCACTGCCCGCTGAACTTCACTGGCACCCCGGGCCCCTTGAAGGGCCAGGCTGCACTCCCCT
TCAGCCCCCTGGTCATCCCGGCCTTCCCGGCCCACTTCCTGGCCACCGCAGGCCCCTCGCCCATGGCCGC
TGGCCTGATGCACTTCCCCCCAACGTCCTTCGACAGTGCCCTCCGCCACAGACTTTGCCCGGCCTCATCT
GCCTGGCACGCACCACCAGTCACAACCTATGCAGCGCCCCACTTCTTCCACCTCAACACCAAGCTGTACC
CAACTTTCTTGTACAAAGTGGTTGATATCGGTAAGCCTATCCCTAACCCTCTCCTCGGTCTCGATTCTAC
GTAGTAATGAACTAGTCCGTAACTTGAAAGTATTTCGATTTCTTGGCTTTATATATCTTGTGGAAAGGAC
GACTGAGTTACGATAAGTAAGCACAC
