>Addgene plasmid #144650 | TFORF3174 | depositor partial sequence | sequence record 286066 | Barcode
CTGAGTTACGATAAGTAAGCACAC
